Addgene plasmid #63308: pFusX2-26
Purpose: Encodes RVD positions 4-6 in TALEN assembly
Depositing lab: Stephen Ekker. Depositing organization: Mayo Foundation for Medical Education and Research. Publication: FusX: A rapid one-step TALE assembly system for genome science. Ma AC, McNulty MS, Tanya PL, Jarryd CM, Martinez-Galvez G, Argue DP, Lee HB, Urban MD, Bullard CE, Blackburn PR, Man TK, Clark KJ, Ekker SC. Hum Gene Ther. 2016 Jun;27(6):451-63. doi: 10.1089/hum.2015.172 PubMed 26854857.
Backbone
  Vector backbone: FusX2
  Backbone size w/o insert (bp): 3006
  Vector type: TALEN
Growth in bacteria
  Bacterial resistance: Spectinomycin, 50 μg/mL
  Growth temperature: 37°C
  Growth strain: DH5alpha
  Copy number: High Copy
Gene/Insert
  Gene/Insert name: HD NN HD (alt name: X2_CGC)
  Species: Synthetic
  Mutation: none
  Cloning method: Restriction Enzyme; 5′ cloning site BsaI (destroyed during cloning); 3′ cloning site BsaI (destroyed during cloning)
  Sequencing primers: 5′ pCR8_F1; 3′ pCR8_R1
Terms and licenses: Academic/Nonprofit Terms; Industry Terms: Not Available to Industry
How to cite: pFusX2-26 was a gift from Stephen Ekker (Addgene plasmid # 63308 ; http://n2t.net/addgene:63308 ; RRID:Addgene_63308)
