[The description below was written by a language model from this plasmid's Addgene catalogue record.]
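Description:
pFusX2-26 is a bacterial library plasmid from the FusX system, a one-step method for assembling TALE repeat arrays used to build TALENs and related programmable DNA-binding proteins. It is built on the FusX2 backbone (about 3 kb without insert), is maintained at high copy number in E. coli, and is selected with spectinomycin. The record does not include a feature table, so the origin of replication and other backbone elements are not specified, although the listed sequencing primers are pCR8-type primers.

The insert is a synthetic trimer of TALE repeats carrying the repeat-variable diresidues HD, NN and HD, also called X2_CGC. Under the standard TALE code, HD recognises cytosine and NN recognises guanine, so this module specifies the triplet C-G-C. The plasmid supplies RVD positions 4 to 6 of the final array, making it one member of a set of pre-assembled trimer plasmids that together cover the possible three-base combinations at that position. The trimer was cloned using BsaI sites that were destroyed during cloning, which is consistent with Golden Gate-style construction using type IIS enzymes that cut outside their recognition sites to leave defined overhangs. The record does not state which enzyme releases the module during the subsequent assembly.

In use, a researcher picks the appropriate trimer plasmid for each position block of a chosen target sequence and combines them with a receiver vector to generate a complete TALE array in a single reaction. The plasmid carries no stated promoter or expression elements and serves as a cloning intermediate, not as an expression construct.
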