>Addgene plasmid #63308 | pFusX2-26 | depositor partial sequence | sequence record 105134 | pFusX2_CGC
AGTCTTAAGCGTCTCCCTGACCCCGGACCAAGTGGTGGCTATCGCCAGCCACGATGGCGGCAAGCAAGCG
CTCGAAACGGTGCAGCGGCTGTTGCCGGTGCTGTGCCAGGACCATGGCCTGACCCCGGACCAAGTGGTGG
CTATCGCCAGCAACAATGGCGGCAAGCAAGCGCTCGAAACGGTGCAGCGGCTGTTGCCGGTGCTGTGCCA
GGACCATGGCCTGACTCCGGACCAAGTGGTGGCTATCGCCAGCCACGATGGCGGCAAGCAAGCGCTCGAA
ACGGTGCAGCGGCTGTTGCCGGTGCTGTGCCAGGACCATGGCGAGACGTC
