>Addgene plasmid #63308 | pFusX2-26 | depositor partial sequence | sequence record 105135 | FusX2
CGTCTCCCTGACCCCGGACCAAGTGGTGGCTATCGAGACCGGCGCCGCTACGGGCGCGTCCCATTCGCCA
TTCAGGCTGCGCAACTGTTGGGAAGGGCGATCGGTGCGGGCTCTTCGCTATTACGCCAGCTGGCGAAAGG
GGGATGTGCTGCAAGGCGATTAAGTTGGGAACGCCAGGGTTTTCCCAGTCACGACGTTGTAAAACGACGG
CCAGTGAGCGCGCGTAATCGACTCACTATAGGGCGAATTGGGTACCGGGCCCCCCCTCGAGGTCCTCCAG
CTTTTGTTCCCTTTAGTGAGGGTTAATTGCGCGCTTGGCGTAATCATGGTCATAGCTGTTTCCTGTGTGA
AATTGTTATCCGCTCACAATTCCACACAACATACGAGCCGGAAGCATAAAGTGTAAAGCCTGGGGTGCCT
AATGAGTGAGCTAACTCACATTAATTGCGTTGCGCTCACTGCCCGCTTTCCACCGGTGGTCTCTGGCGGC
AAGCAAGCGCTCGAAACGGTGCAGCGGCTGTTGCCGGTGCTGTGCCAGGACCATGGCGAGACGTCTAGAC
CAGCCAGGACAGAAATGCCTCGACTTCGCTGCTACCCAAGGTTGCCGGGTGACGCACACCGTGGAAACGG
ATGAAGGCACGAACCCAGTGGACATAAGCCTGTTCGGTTCGTAAGCTGTAATGCAAGTAGCGTATGCGCT
CACGCAACTGGTCCAGAACCTTGACCGAACGCAGCGGTGGTAACGGCGCAGTGGCGGTTTTCATGGCTTG
TTATGACTGTTTTTTTGGGGTACAGTCTATGCCTCGGGCATCCAAGCAGCAAGCGCGTTACGCCGTGGGT
CGATGTTTGATGTTATGGAGCAGCAACGATGTTACGCAGCAGGGCAGTCGCCCTAAAACAAAGTTAAACA
TTATGAGGGAAGCGGTGATCGCCGAAGTATCGACTCAACTATCAGAGGTAGTTGGCGTCATCGAGCGCCA
TCTCGAACCGACGTTGCTGGCCGTACATTTGTACGGCTCCGCAGTGGATGGCGGCCTGAAGCCACACAGT
GATATTGATTTGCTGGTTACGGTGACCGTAAGGCTTGATGAAACAACGCGGCGAGCTTTGATCAACGACC
TTTTGGAAACTTCGGCTTCCCCTGGAGAGAGCGAGATTCTCCGCGCTGTAGAAGTCACCATTGTTGTGCA
CGACGACATCATTCCGTGGCGTTATCCAGCTAAGCGCGAACTGCAATTTGGAGAATGGCAGCGCAATGAC
ATTCTTGCAGGTATCTTCGAGCCAGCCACGATCGACATTGATCTGGCTATCTTGCTGACAAAAGCAAGAG
AACATAGCGTTGCCTTGGTAGGTCCAGCGGCGGAGGAACTCTTTGATCCGGTTCCTGAACAGGATCTATT
TGAGGCGCTAAATGAAACCTTAACGCTATGGAACTCGCCGCCCGACTGGGCTGGCGATGAGCGAAATGTA
GTGCTTACGTTGTCCCGCATTTGGTACAGCGCAGTAACCGGCAAAATCGCGCCGAAGGATGTCGCTGCCG
ACTGGGCAATGGAGCGCCTGCCGGCCCAGTATCAGCCCGTCATACTTGAAGCTAGACAGGCTTATCTTGG
ACAAGAAGAAGATCGCTTGGCCTCGCGCGCAGATCAGTTGGAAGAATTTGTCCACTACGTGAAAGGCGAG
ATCACCAAGGTAGTCGGCAAATAACCCTCGAGCCACCCATGACCAAAATCCCTTAACGTGAGTTACGCGT
CGTTCCACTGAGCGTCAGACCCCGTAGAAAAGATCAAAGGATCTTCTTGAGATCCTTTTTTTCTGCGCGT
AATCTGCTGCTTGCAAACAAAAAAACCACCGCTACCAGCGGTGGTTTGTTTGCCGGATCAAGAGCTACCA
ACTCTTTTTCCGAAGGTAACTGGCTTCAGCAGAGCGCAGATACCAAATACTGTCCTTCTAGTGTAGCCGT
AGTTAGGCCACCACTTCAAGAACTCTGTAGCACCGCCTACATACCTCGCTCTGCTAATCCTGTTACCAGT
GGCTGCTGCCAGTGGCGATAAGTCGTGTCTTACCGGGTTGGACTCAAGACGATAGTTACCGGATAAGGCG
CAGCGGTCGGGCTGAACGGGGGGTTCGTGCACACAGCCCAGCTTGGAGCGAACGACCTACACCGAACTGA
GATACCTACAGCGTGAGCATTGAGAAAGCGCCACGCTTCCCGAAGGGAGAAAGGCGGACAGGTATCCGGT
AAGCGGCAGGGTCGGAACAGGAGAGCGCACGAGGGAGCTTCCAGGGGGAAACGCCTGGTATCTTTATAGT
CCTGTCGGGTTTCGCCACCTCTGACTTGAGCGTCGATTTTTGTGATGCTCGTCAGGGGGGCGGAGCCTAT
GGAAAAACGCCAGCAACGCGGCCTTTTTACGGTTCCTGGCCTTTTGCTGGCCTTTTGCTCACATGTTCTT
TCCTGCGTTATCCCCTGATTCTGTGGATAACCGTATTACCGCCTTTGAGTGAGCTGATACCGCTCGCCGC
AGCCGAACGACCGAGCGCAGCGAGTCAGTGAGCGAGGAAGCGGAAGAGCGCCCAATACGCAAACCGCCTC
TCCCCGCGCGTTGGCCGATTCATTAATGCAGCTGGCACGACAGGTTTCCCGACTGGAAAGCGGGCAGTGA
GCGCAACGCAATTAATACGCGTACCGCTAGCCAGGAAGAGTTTGTAGAAACGCAAAAAGGCCATCCGTCA
GGATGGCCTTCTGCTTAGTTTGATGCCTGGCAGTTTATGGCGGGCGTCCTGCCCGCCACCCTCCGGGCCG
TTGCTTCACAACGTTCAAATCCGCTCCCGGCGGATTTGTCCTACTCAGGAGAGCGTTCACCGACAAACAA
CAGATAAAACGAAAGGCCCAGTCTTCCGACTGAGCCTTTCGTTTTATTTGATGCCTGGCAGTTCCCTACT
CTCGCGTTAACGCTAGCATGGATGTTTTCCCAGTCACGACGTTGTAAAACGACGGCCAGTCTTAAG
