>Addgene plasmid #63308 | pFusX2-26 | addgene partial sequence | sequence record 111142 | pCR8_R1 5'-cgaaccgaacaggcttatgt-3'
CGTCACCCGGCAACCTTGGGTAGCAGCGAAGTCGAGGCATTTCTGTCCTGGCTGGTCTAGACGTCTCGCC
ATGGTCCTGGCACAGCACCGGCAACAGCCGCTGCACCGTTTCGAGCGCTTGCTTGCCGCCATCGTGGCTG
GCGATAGCCACCACTTGGTCCGGAGTCAGGCCATGGTCCTGGCACAGCACCGGCAACAGCCGCTGCACCG
TTTCGAGCGCTTGCTTGCCGCCATTGTTGCTGGCGATAGCCACCACTTGGTCCGGGGTCAGGCCATGGTC
CTGGCACAGCACCGGCAACAGCCGCTGCACCGTTTCGAGCGCTTGCTTGCCGCCATCGTGGCTGGCGATA
GCCACCACTTGGTCCGGGGTCAGGGAGACGCTTAAGACTGGCCGTCGTTTTACAACGTCGTGACTGGGAA
AACATCCATGCTAGCGTTAACGCGAGAGTAGGGAACTGCCAGGCATCAAATAAAACGAAAGGCTCAGTCG
GAAGACTGGGCCTTTCGTTTTATCTGTTGTTTGTCGGTGAACGCTCTCCTGAGTAGGACAAATCCGCCGG
GAGCGGATTTGAACGTTGTGAAGCAACGGCCCGG
